Addgene plasmid #236373: pGL3-U6-aptamer
Purpose: crRNA array expression
Depositing lab: Ling-Ling Chen. Depositing organization: CAS Center for Excellence in Molecular Cell Science. Publication: CRISPR-array-mediated imaging of non-repetitive and multiplex genomic loci in living cells. Yang LZ, Min YH, Liu YX, Gao BQ, Liu XQ, Huang Y, Wang H, Yang L, Liu ZJ, Chen LL. Nat Methods. 2024 Sep;21(9):1646-1657. doi: 10.1038/s41592-024-02333-3. Epub 2024 Jul 4. PubMed 38965442.
Backbone
  Vector backbone: pGL3-U6
  Vector type: Lentiviral, CRISPR
Growth in bacteria
  Bacterial resistance: Ampicillin, 100 μg/mL
  Growth temperature: 37°C
  Growth strain: NEB Stable
  Copy number: High Copy
Gene/Insert
  Gene/Insert name: Aptamer array
  Species: Synthetic
  Cloning method: Gene Synthesis
Terms and licenses: Academic/Nonprofit Terms; Industry Terms: Not Available to Industry
How to cite: pGL3-U6-aptamer was a gift from Ling-Ling Chen (Addgene plasmid # 236373 ; http://n2t.net/addgene:236373 ; RRID:Addgene_236373)
