[The description below was written by a language model from this plasmid's Addgene catalogue record and pLannotate feature annotations shown in this document.]
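Description:
pGL3-U6-aptamer is a small (about 5.2 kb) mammalian RNA-expression plasmid built on the pGL3-U6 backbone and catalogued as a lentiviral/CRISPR vector for crRNA array expression. It is propagated in E. coli as a high-copy plasmid through a ColE1/pUC-type origin and selected with ampicillin via the β-lactamase gene and its native promoter. An f1 origin, a synthetic poly(A) signal and a transcriptional pause site are retained from the pGL3 framework, the latter two normally serving to limit read-through transcription into the expression cassette.

The payload is a synthetic, gene-synthesised "aptamer array" placed downstream of the human U6 promoter, an RNA polymerase III promoter suited to producing short, uncapped guide-type RNAs. Within the transcribed region the annotation detects a boxB hairpin (the binding site for the λ N peptide) and an MS2 stem loop (bound by the MS2 coat protein). This indicates that the expressed RNA carries protein-recruiting hairpins that could tether fluorescently tagged binding proteins, in keeping with the associated work on CRISPR-array-mediated imaging of genomic loci in living cells. The record does not specify the crRNA repeats, the spacers or the cognate Cas protein.

Downstream, a cPPT/CTS element precedes a human PGK promoter driving a puromycin N-acetyltransferase gene for selection of transfected mammalian cells, followed by an SV40 poly(A) signal annotated in the reverse orientation. Although listed as lentiviral, the feature table shows only remnants of HIV-1 sequence (cPPT/CTS and short Rev and nef fragments) and no LTRs, packaging signal or RRE. On that evidence the plasmid appears suited to direct transfection rather than virus packaging.
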