Features (pLannotate 1.2.2; 18 found; start..end, strand, type, name):
      6..22      +  CDS            Rev (fragment): human immunodeficiency virus 1 (HIV-1) Rev protein; rev; enhances nuclear export of unspliced and incompletely spliced viral mRNAs
     72..312     +  promoter       U6 promoter: RNA polymerase III promoter for human U6 snRNA
    337..353     +  protein_bind   boxB (fragment): λ N peptide binding site consisting of an RNA hairpin within the N-utliization (nut) site of the λ bacteriophage transcript (Tan and Frankel, 1995) λN peptide
    553..571     +  misc_RNA       MS2 stem loop: stem loop that binds the bacteriophage MS2 coat protein
    681..798     +  misc_feature   cPPT/CTS: central polypurine tract and central termination sequence of HIV-1
    847..1357    +  promoter       hPGK promoter: human phosphoglycerate kinase 1 promoter
   1379..1978    +  CDS            PuroR (fragment): puromycin N-acetyltransferase; pac from Streptomyces; confers resistance to puromycin
   2021..2089    +  CDS            nef (fragment): NEF_HV1Z2 - Experimental evidence at protein level: Swiss-Prot protein existence level 1. Extracellular Nef protein targets CD4(+) T-lymphocytes for apoptosis by interacting with CXCR4 surface receptors. From Human immunodeficiency virus type 1 group M subtype D (isolate Z2/CDC-Z34) (HIV-1).
   2125..2246    -  polyA_signal   SV40 poly(A) signal: SV40 polyadenylation signal
   2269..2337    -  CDS            large T antigen (fragment): large T antigen from SV40 (simian virus 40)
   2353..2485    +  CDS            TcR (fragment): tetracycline efflux protein; tet; confers resistance to tetracycline
   2665..3253    -  rep_origin     ori: high-copy-number ColE1/pMB1/pBR322/pUC origin of replication
   3424..4284    -  CDS            AmpR: β-lactamase; bla; confers resistance to ampicillin, carbenicillin, and related antibiotics
   4285..4389    -  promoter       AmpR promoter: bla
   4416..4844    +  rep_origin     f1 ori (sequence partly withheld): f1 bacteriophage origin of replication; arrow indicates direction of (+) strand synthesis
   4876..4943    -  CDS            lacZα (fragment): LacZα fragment of β-galactosidase; lacZ fragment
   5002..5050    +  polyA_signal   poly(A) signal: synthetic polyadenylation signal
   5064..5155    +  misc_feature   pause site: RNA polymerase II transcriptional pause signal from the human α2 globin gene
>Addgene plasmid #236373 | pGL3-U6-aptamer | addgene full sequence | sequence record 478692 | Addgene NGS Result
GGTACCGATTAGTGAACGGATCTCGACGGTATCGATCACGAGACTAGCCTCGAGCGGCCGCCCCCTTCAC
CGAGGGCCTATTTCCCATGATTCCTTCATATTTGCATATACGATACAAGGCTGTTAGAGAGATAATTGGA
ATTAATTTGACTGTAAACACAAAGATATTAGTACAAAATACGTGACGTAGAAAGTAATAATTTCTTGGGT
AGTTTGCAGTTTTAAAATTATGTTTTAAAATGGACTATCATATGCTTACCGTAACTTGAAAGTATTTCGA
TTTCTTGGCTTTATATATCTTGTGGAAAGGACGAAACACCGTAATTTCTACTAGGTGGCCCTGAAGAAGG
GCCTAAGTGTAGATTGTACAGTATATAATATACATAATTTCTACTAGGTGGCTCGTTGAGCTCATTAGCT
CCGAGCCTAAGTGTAGATATTCCATTCCATTCCAATCCATGTAATTTCTACTAGGTGGAGCAGACGATAT
GGCGTCGCTCCTAAGTGTAGATTAAAGTCTGCAAGTGGATATTAATTTCTACTAGGTGGCCAACATGAGG
ATCACCCATGTCTGCAGGGCCTAAGTGTAGATATTCGAGTCCATTCGATGATTAATTTCTACTAGGTGTA
GATTTTTTTGAATTCTCGACCTCGAGACAAATGGCAGTATTCATCCACAATTTTAAAAGAAAAGGGGGGA
TTGGGGGGTACAGTGCAGGGGAAAGAATAGTAGACATAATAGCAACAGACATACAAACTAAAGAATTACA
AAAACAAATTACAAAAATTCAAAATTTTCGGGTTTATTACAGGGACAGCAGAGATCCACTTTGGCCGCGG
CTCGAGGGGGTTGGGGTTGCGCCTTTTCCAAGGCAGCCCTGGGTTTGCGCAGGGACGCGGCTGCTCTGGG
CGTGGTTCCGGGAAACGCAGCGGCGCCGACCCTGGGACTCGCACATTCTTCACGTCCGTTCGCAGCGTCA
CCCGGATCTTCGCCGCTACCCTTGTGGGCCCCCCGGCGACGCTTCCTGCTCCGCCCCTAAGTCGGGAAGG
TTCCTTGCGGTTCGCGGCGTGCCGGACGTGACAAACGGAAGCCGCACGTCTCACTAGTACCCTCGCAGAC
GGACAGCGCCAGGGAGCAATGGCAGCGCGCCGACCGCGATGGGCTGTGGCCAATAGCGGCTGCTCAGCAG
GGCGCGCCGAGAGCAGCGGCCGGGAAGGGGCGGTGCGGGAGGCGGGGTGTGGGGCGGTAGTGTGGGCCCT
GTTCCTGCCCGCGCGGTGTTCCGCATTCTGCAAGCCTCCGGAGCGCACGTCGGCAGTCGGCTCCCTCGTT
GACCGAATCACCGACCTCTCTCCCCAGGGGGATCCACCGGAGCTTACCATGACCGAGTACAAGCCCACGG
TGCGCCTCGCCACCCGCGACGACGTCCCCAGGGCCGTACGCACCCTCGCCGCCGCGTTCGCCGACTACCC
CGCCACGCGCCACACCGTCGATCCGGACCGCCACATCGAGCGGGTCACCGAGCTGCAAGAACTCTTCCTC
ACGCGCGTCGGGCTCGACATCGGCAAGGTGTGGGTCGCGGACGACGGCGCCGCGGTGGCGGTCTGGACCA
CGCCGGAGAGCGTCGAAGCGGGGGCGGTGTTCGCCGAGATCGGCCCGCGCATGGCCGAGTTGAGCGGTTC
CCGGCTGGCCGCGCAGCAACAGATGGAAGGCCTCCTGGCGCCGCACCGGCCCAAGGAGCCCGCGTGGTTC
CTGGCCACCGTCGGCGTCTCGCCCGACCACCAGGGCAAGGGTCTGGGCAGCGCCGTCGTGCTCCCCGGAG
TGGAGGCGGCCGAGCGCGCCGGGGTGCCCGCCTTCCTGGAAACCTCCGCGCCCCGCAACCTCCCCTTCTA
CGAGCGGCTCGGCTTCACCGTCACCGCCGACGTCGAGGTGCCCGAAGGACCGCGCACCTGGTGCATGACC
CGCAAGCCCGGTGCCTGACGCCCGCCCCACGACCCGCAGCGCCCGACCGAAAGGAGCGCACGACCCCATG
CATCGGTACCTTTAAGACCAATGACTTACAAGGCAGCTGTAGATCTTAGCCACTTTCTAGAGTCGGGGCG
GCCGGCCGCTTCGAGCAGACATGATAAGATACATTGATGAGTTTGGACAAACCACAACTAGAATGCAGTG
AAAAAAATGCTTTATTTGTGAAATTTGTGATGCTATTGCTTTATTTGTAACCATTATAAGCTGCAATAAA
CAAGTTAACAACAACAATTGCATTCATTTTATGTTTCAGGTTCAGGGGGAGGTGTGGGAGGTTTTTTAAA
GCAAGTAAAACCTCTACAAATGTGGTAAAATCGATAAGGATCCGTCGACCGATGCCCTTGAGAGCCTTCA
ACCCAGTCAGCTCCTTCCGGTGGGCGCGGGGCATGACTATCGTCGCCGCACTTATGACTGTCTTCTTTAT
CATGCAACTCGTAGGACAGGTGCCGGCAGCGCTCTTCCGCTTCCTCGCTCACTGACTCGCTGCGCTCGGT
CGTTCGGCTGCGGCGAGCGGTATCAGCTCACTCAAAGGCGGTAATACGGTTATCCACAGAATCAGGGGAT
AACGCAGGAAAGAACATGTGAGCAAAAGGCCAGCAAAAGGCCAGGAACCGTAAAAAGGCCGCGTTGCTGG
CGTTTTTCCATAGGCTCCGCCCCCCTGACGAGCATCACAAAAATCGACGCTCAAGTCAGAGGTGGCGAAA
CCCGACAGGACTATAAAGATACCAGGCGTTTCCCCCTGGAAGCTCCCTCGTGCGCTCTCCTGTTCCGACC
CTGCCGCTTACCGGATACCTGTCCGCCTTTCTCCCTTCGGGAAGCGTGGCGCTTTCTCATAGCTCACGCT
GTAGGTATCTCAGTTCGGTGTAGGTCGTTCGCTCCAAGCTGGGCTGTGTGCACGAACCCCCCGTTCAGCC
CGACCGCTGCGCCTTATCCGGTAACTATCGTCTTGAGTCCAACCCGGTAAGACACGACTTATCGCCACTG
GCAGCAGCCACTGGTAACAGGATTAGCAGAGCGAGGTATGTAGGCGGTGCTACAGAGTTCTTGAAGTGGT
GGCCTAACTACGGCTACACTAGAAGAACAGTATTTGGTATCTGCGCTCTGCTGAAGCCAGTTACCTTCGG
AAAAAGAGTTGGTAGCTCTTGATCCGGCAAACAAACCACCGCTGGTAGCGGTGGTTTTTTTGTTTGCAAG
CAGCAGATTACGCGCAGAAAAAAAGGATCTCAAGAAGATCCTTTGATCTTTTCTACGGGGTCTGACGCTC
AGTGGAACGAAAACTCACGTTAAGGGATTTTGGTCATGAGATTATCAAAAAGGATCTTCACCTAGATCCT
TTTAAATTAAAAATGAAGTTTTAAATCAATCTAAAGTATATATGAGTAAACTTGGTCTGACAGTTACCAA
TGCTTAATCAGTGAGGCACCTATCTCAGCGATCTGTCTATTTCGTTCATCCATAGTTGCCTGACTCCCCG
TCGTGTAGATAACTACGATACGGGAGGGCTTACCATCTGGCCCCAGTGCTGCAATGATACCGCGGGACCC
ACGCTCACCGGCTCCAGATTTATCAGCAATAAACCAGCCAGCCGGAAGGGCCGAGCGCAGAAGTGGTCCT
GCAACTTTATCCGCCTCCATCCAGTCTATTAATTGTTGCCGGGAAGCTAGAGTAAGTAGTTCGCCAGTTA
ATAGTTTGCGCAACGTTGTTGCCATTGCTACAGGCATCGTGGTGTCACGCTCGTCGTTTGGTATGGCTTC
ATTCAGCTCCGGTTCCCAACGATCAAGGCGAGTTACATGATCCCCCATGTTGTGCAAAAAAGCGGTTAGC
TCCTTCGGTCCTCCGATCGTTGTCAGAAGTAAGTTGGCCGCAGTGTTATCACTCATGGTTATGGCAGCAC
TGCATAATTCTCTTACTGTCATGCCATCCGTAAGATGCTTTTCTGTGACTGGTGAGTACTCAACCAAGTC
ATTCTGAGAATAGTGTATGCGGCGACCGAGTTGCTCTTGCCCGGCGTCAATACGGGATAATACCGCGCCA
CATAGCAGAACTTTAAAAGTGCTCATCATTGGAAAACGTTCTTCGGGGCGAAAACTCTCAAGGATCTTAC
CGCTGTTGAGATCCAGTTCGATGTAACCCACTCGTGCACCCAACTGATCTTCAGCATCTTTTACTTTCAC
CAGCGTTTCTGGGTGAGCAAAAACAGGAAGGCAAAATGCCGCAAAAAAGGGAATAAGGGCGACACGGAAA
TGTTGAATACTCATACTCTTCCTTTTTCAATATTATTGAAGCATTTATCAGGGTTATTGTCTCATGAGCG
GATACATATTTGAATGTATTTAGAAAAATAAACAAATAGGGGTTCCGCGCACATTTCCCCGAAAAGTGCC
ACCTG
[124 nt withheld, positions 4416-4539]
C
[91 nt withheld, positions 4541-4631]
A
[49 nt withheld, positions 4633-4681]
CCTTTGACGTTGGAGTCCACGTTCTTT
[37 nt withheld, positions 4709-4745]
ACCCTATCTCGGTCTATTCTTTTGATTTATAAGGGATTTTGCCGATTTCGGCCTATTGGTTAAAAAATGA
GCTGATTTAACAAAAATTTAACGCGAATTTTAACAAAATATTAACGCTTACAATTTGCCATTCGCCATTC
AGGCTGCGCAACTGTTGGGAAGGGCGATCGGTGCGGGCCTCTTCGCTATTACGCCAGCCCAAGCTACCAT
GATAAGTAAGTAATATTAAGGTACGGGAGGTACTTGGAGCGGCCGCAATAAAATATCTTTATTTTCATTA
CATCTGTGTGTTGGTTTTTTGTGTGAATCGATAGTACTAACATACGCTCTCCATCAAAACAAAACGAAAC
AAAACAAACTAGCAAAATAGGCTGTCCCCAGTGCAAGTGCAGGTGCCAGAACATTTCTCTATCGATA
